Addgene plasmid #109865: pHH0103_KARS_tRNA-anti-codon
Purpose: Protein expression and purification of KARS_tRNA-anti-codon
Depositing lab: Sachdev Sidhu. Depositing organization: University of Toronto. Publication: Large-scale survey and database of high affinity ligands for peptide recognition modules. Teyra J, Kelil A, Jain S, Helmy M, Jajodia R, Hooda Y, Gu J, D'Cruz AA, Nicholson SE, Min J, Sudol M, Kim PM, Bader GD, Sidhu SS. Mol Syst Biol. 2020 Dec;16(12):e9310. doi: 10.15252/msb.20199310. PubMed 33438817.
Backbone
  Vector backbone: pHH0103
  Vector type: Bacterial Expression
Growth in bacteria
  Bacterial resistance: Ampicillin, 100 μg/mL
  Growth temperature: 37°C
  Growth strain: DH5alpha
  Copy number: Low Copy
Gene/Insert
  Gene/Insert name: KARS_tRNA-anti-codon
  Species: H. sapiens (human)
  Entrez Gene: KARS1 (a.k.a. CMTRIB, DEAPLE, DFNB89, KARS, KARS2, KRS, LEPID)
  Cloning method: Restriction Enzyme; 5′ cloning site Sfi1 (unknown if destroyed); 3′ cloning site Not1 (unknown if destroyed)
Terms and licenses: Academic/Nonprofit Terms; Industry Terms: Not Available to Industry
How to cite: pHH0103_KARS_tRNA-anti-codon was a gift from Sachdev Sidhu (Addgene plasmid # 109865 ; http://n2t.net/addgene:109865 ; RRID:Addgene_109865)
