[The description below was written by a language model from this plasmid's Addgene catalogue record and pLannotate feature annotations shown in this document.]
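Description:
pHH0103_KARS_tRNA-anti-codon is a 7,158 nt bacterial expression plasmid built on the pHH0103 backbone for producing and purifying the tRNA anticodon-binding domain of human lysyl-tRNA synthetase (KARS1) in E. coli. It replicates from a ColE1/pBR322-type origin and carries the pBR322 bom region. The rop gene is present only as fragments interrupted by an f1 phage origin, and the catalogue lists the plasmid as low copy. Selection is by ampicillin through the β-lactamase gene and its native promoter. A short tetracycline-resistance fragment and a partial tet promoter appear to be non-functional remnants of the parental vector.

Expression is driven by the strong hybrid tac promoter followed by a lac operator. The plasmid also carries lacI under the lacIq promoter, so transcription is repressed until it is induced with IPTG. The annotated reading frame begins with a 6xHis tag, followed by Schistosoma japonicum glutathione S-transferase and then the KARS1 fragment, which was cloned between SfiI and NotI sites. This arrangement gives a doubly tagged His-GST fusion suited to affinity purification on nickel or glutathione resins.

Downstream of the insert, the feature table also detects two fragments of M13 gene III (the minor coat protein pIII). Together with the f1 origin, these suggest that the backbone derives from a phagemid display vector. The record does not say whether the gene III sequence is translated as part of the fusion or separated from it by a stop codon. The plasmid belongs to a collection of domain expression constructs from a large-scale survey of high-affinity peptide ligands for peptide recognition modules, where the purified domains would plausibly serve as binding targets.
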