Features (pLannotate 1.2.2; 20 found; start..end, strand, type, name):
      1..29      +  promoter       tac promoter: strong E. coli promoter; hybrid between the trp and lac UV5 promoters
     37..53      +  protein_bind   lac operator: The lac repressor binds to the lac operator to inhibit transcription in E. coli. This inhibition can be relieved by adding lactose or isopropyl-β-D-thiogalactopyranoside (IPTG). lac repressor encoded by lacI
    138..155     +  CDS            6xHis: 6xHis affinity tag
    171..824     +  CDS            GST26_SCHJA: Experimental evidence at protein level: Swiss-Prot protein existence level 1. GST isoenzymes appear to play a central role in the parasite detoxification system. Other functions are also suspected including a role in increasing the solubility of haematin in the parasite gut. From Schistosoma japonicum (Blood fluke).
    903..1424    +  CDS            KARS1 (fragment) (sequence partly withheld): SYK_HUMAN - Also known as KARS, KIAA0070. Experimental evidence at protein level: Swiss-Prot protein existence level 1. (Microbial infection) Interacts with HIV-1 virus GAG protein, facilitating the selective packaging of tRNA(3)(Lys), the primer for reverse transcription initiation. From Homo sapiens (Human).
   1405..1617    +  CDS            M13 gene III (fragment) (sequence partly withheld): pIII; III; minor coat protein
   1632..2102    +  CDS            M13 gene III (fragment) (sequence partly withheld): pIII; III; minor coat protein
   2124..2194    +  CDS            TcR (fragment): tetracycline efflux protein; tet; confers resistance to tetracycline
   2436..2816    -  CDS            YPB1_ECOLX: Protein predicted: Swiss-Prot protein existence level 4. From Escherichia coli.
   2833..2984    +  CDS            rop (fragment): Rop protein, which maintains plasmids at low copy number; rop
   3020..3448    -  rep_origin     f1 ori (sequence partly withheld): f1 bacteriophage origin of replication; arrow indicates direction of (+) strand synthesis
   3457..3496    +  CDS            rop (fragment): Rop protein, which maintains plasmids at low copy number; rop
   3598..3738    +  misc_feature   bom: basis of mobility region from pBR322
   3924..4511    -  rep_origin     ori: high-copy-number ColE1/pMB1/pBR322/pUC origin of replication
   4682..5542    -  CDS            AmpR: β-lactamase; bla; confers resistance to ampicillin, carbenicillin, and related antibiotics
   5543..5647    -  promoter       AmpR promoter: bla
   5756..5833    +  promoter       lacIq promoter: lacI (mutant); In the lacIq allele, a single base change in the promoter boosts expression of the lacI gene about 10-fold.
   5834..6916    +  CDS            lacI: lac repressor; lacI; The lac repressor binds to the lac operator to inhibit transcription in E. coli. This inhibition can be relieved by adding lactose or isopropyl-β-D-thiogalactopyranoside (IPTG).
   6929..6950    +  protein_bind   CAP binding site: CAP binding activates transcription in the presence of cAMP. E. coli catabolite activator protein
   6969..6986    +  promoter       tet promoter (fragment): E. coli promoter for tetracycline efflux protein gene
>Addgene plasmid #109865 | pHH0103_KARS_tRNA-anti-codon | addgene full sequence | sequence record 217284 | Addgene NGS Result
TTGACAATTAATCATCGGCTCGTATAATGTGTGGAATTGTGAGCGGATAACAATTTCACACAGGAAACAG
CCAGTCCGTTTAGGTGTTTTCACGAGCACTTCACCAACAAGGACCATAGATTATGAAAATCGAAGAACAC
CATCACCATCACCATTCCAGCGGTAAGCTTATGTCCCCTATACTAGGTTATTGGAAAATTAAGGGCCTTG
TGCAACCCACTCGACTTCTTTTGGAATATCTTGAAGAAAAATATGAAGAGCATTTGTATGAGCGCGATGA
AGGTGATAAATGGCGAAACAAAAAGTTTGAATTGGGTTTGGAGTTTCCCAATCTTCCTTATTATATTGAT
GGTGATGTTAAATTAACACAGTCTATGGCCATCATACGTTATATAGCTGACAAGCACAACATGTTGGGTG
GTTGTCCAAAAGAGCGTGCAGAGATTTCAATGCTTGAAGGAGCGGTTTTGGATATTAGATACGGTGTTTC
GAGAATTGCATATAGTAAAGACTTTGAAACTCTCAAAGTTGATTTTCTTAGCAAGCTACCTGAAATGCTG
AAAATGTTCGAAGATCGTTTATGTCATAAAACATATTTAAATGGTGATCATGTAACCCATCCTGACTTCA
TGTTGTATGACGCTCTTGATGTTGTTTTATACATGGACCCAATGTGCCTGGATGCGTTCCCAAAATTAGT
TTGTTTTAAAAAACGTATTGAAGCTATCCCACAAATTGATAAGTACTTGAAATCCAGCAAGTATATAGCA
TGGCCTTTGCAGGGCTGGCAAGCCACGTTTGGTGGTGGCGACCATCCTCCAAAATCGGATCTGGAAGTTC
TGTTCCAGGGGCCCCTGTCCAGCGGTCTGGTTCCGCGTGGTTCCGGTACCGCGGCCCAGCCGGCCGTGGA
TCCGAACCAGTATTACAAAATTCGTAGCCAGGCCATCCATCAACTGAAGGTCAATGGTGAAGACCCGTAT
CCGCATAAATTTCACGTGGATATTAGTCTGACCGACTTCATCCAGAAATACTCCCATCTGCAACCGGGTG
ATCACCTGACCGACATTACGCTGAAAGTTGCAGGCCGTATCCATGCGAAACGCGCCAGTGGCGGTAAACT
GATCTTTTATGATCTGCGTGGCGAAGGTGTGAAGCTGCAGGTTATGGCTAACAGCCGCAACTACAAGTCT
GAAGAAGAATTCATCCACATCAACAACAAGCTGCGTCGCGGTGATATTATCGGCGTCCAAGGTAACCCGG
GCAAAACCAAAAAGGGCGAACTGTCAATTATCCCGTATGAAATCACGCTGCTGTCGCCGTGCCTGCACAT
GCTGCCGGCGGCCGCATA
[142 nt withheld, positions 1349-1490]
C
[98 nt withheld, positions 1492-1589]
AGTTTGTACTGGTGACGAAACTCAGTGTCTAGCTAGAGTGGC
[149 nt withheld, positions 1632-1780]
T
[41 nt withheld, positions 1782-1822]
T
[62 nt withheld, positions 1824-1885]
A
[35 nt withheld, positions 1887-1921]
CCTCCCTCAATCGGTTGAATGTCGCCCTTTTGTCTTTGGCGCTGGTAAACCATATGAA
[86 nt withheld, positions 1980-2065]
T
[54 nt withheld, positions 2067-2120]
CTAGCGCCGCCCTATACCTTGTCTGCCTCCCCGCGTTGCGTCGCGGTGCATGGAGCCGGGCCACCTCGAC
CTGAATGGAAGCCGGCGGCACCTCGCTAACGGATTCACCACTCCAAGAATTGGAGCCAATCAATTCTTGC
GGAGAACTGTGAATGCGCAAACCAACCCTTGGCAGAACATATCCATCGCGTCCGCCATCTCCAGCAGCCG
CACGCGGCGCATCTCGGGCAGCGTTGGGTCCTGGCCACGGGTGCGCATGATCGTGCTCCTGTCGTTGAGG
ACCCGGCTAGGCTGGCGGGGTTGCCTTACTGGTTAGCAGAATGAATCACCGATACGCGAGCGAACGTGAA
GCGACTGCTGCTGCAAAACGTCTGCGACCTGAGCAACAACATGAATGGTCTTCGGTTTCCGTGTTTCGTA
AAGTCTGGAAACGCGGAAGTCAGCGCCCTGCACCATTATGTTCCGGATCTGCATCGCAGGATGCTGCTGG
CTACCCTGTGGAACACCTACATCTGTATTAACGAAGCGCTGGCATTGACCCTGAGTGATTTTTCTCTGGT
CCCGCCGCATCCATACCGCCAGTTGTTTACCCTCACAACGTTCCAGTAACCGGGCATGTTCATCATCAGT
AACCCGTATCGTGAGCATCCTCTCTCGTTTCATCGGTATCATTACCCCCATGAACAGAAATCCCCCTTAC
ACGGAGGCATCAGTGACCAAACAGGAAAAAACCGCCCTTAACATGGCCCGCTTTATCAGAAGCCAGACAT
TAACGCTTCTGGAGAAACTCAACGAGCTGGACGCGGATGAACAGGCAGACATCTGTGAATCGCTTCACGA
CCACGCTGATGAGCTTTACCGCAGGATCCGCGAAATTGTAAGCGTTAATATTTTGTTAAAATTCGCGTTA
AATTTTTGTTAAATCAGCTCATTTTTTAACCAATAGGCCGAAATCGGCAAAATCCCTTATAAATCAAAAG
AATAGACCGAGATAGGGT
[37 nt withheld, positions 3119-3155]
AAAGAACGTGGACTCCAACGTCAAAGG
[49 nt withheld, positions 3183-3231]
T
[91 nt withheld, positions 3233-3323]
G
[124 nt withheld, positions 3325-3448]
CGCGGATCCTGCCTCGCGCGTTTCGGTGATGACGGTGAAAACCTCTGACACATGCAGCTCCCGGAGACGG
TCACAGCTTGTCTGTAAGCGGATGCCGGGAGCAGACAAGCCCGTCAGGGCGCGTCAGCGGGTGTTGGCGG
GTGTCGGGGCGCAGCCATGACCCAGTCACGTAGCGATAGCGGAGTGTATACTGGCTTAACTATGCGGCAT
CAGAGCAGATTGTACTGAGAGTGCACCATATGCGGTGTGAAATACCGCACAGATGCGTAAGGAGAAAATA
CCGCATCAGGCGCTCTTCCGCTTCCTCGCTCACTGACTCGCTGCGCTCGGTCGTTCGGCTGCGGCGAGCG
GTATCAGCTCACTCAAAGGCGGTAATACGGTTATCCACAGAATCAGGGGATAACGCAGGAAAGAACATGT
GAGCAAAAGGCCAGCAAAAGGCCAGGAACCGTAAAAAGGCCGCGTTGCTGGCGTTTTTCCATAGGCTCCG
CCCCCCTGACGAGCATCACAAAAATCGACGCTCAAGTCAGAGGTGGCGAAACCCGACAGGACTATAAAGA
TACCAGGGTTTCCCCCTGGAAGCTCCCTCGTGCGCTCTCCTGTTCCGACCCTGCCGCTTACCGGATACCT
GTCCGCCTTTCTCCCTTCGGGAAGCGTGGCGCTTTCTCATAGCTCACGCTGTAGGTATCTCAGTTCGGTG
TAGGTCGTTCGCTCCAAGCTGGGCTGTGTGCACGAACCCCCCGTTCAGCCCGACCGCTGCGCCTTATCCG
GTAACTATCGTCTTGAGTCCAACCCGGTAAGACACGACTTATCGCCACTGGCAGCAGCCACTGGTAACAG
GATTAGCAGAGCGAGGTATGTAGGCGGTGCTACAGAGTTCTTGAAGTGGTGGCCTAACTACGGCTACACT
AGAAGGACAGTATTTGGTATCTGCGCTCTGCTGAAGCCAGTTACCTTCGGAAAAAGAGTTGGTAGCTCTT
GATCCGGCAAACAAACCACCGCTGGTAGCGGTGGTTTTTTTGTTTGCAAGCAGCAGATTACGCGCAGAAA
AAAAGGATCTCAAGAAGATCCTTTGATCTTTTCTACGGGGTCTGACGCTCAGTGGAACGAAAACTCACGT
TAAGGGATTTTGGTCATGAGATTATCAAAAAGGATCTTCACCTAGATCCTTTTAAATTAAAAATGAAGTT
TTAAATCAATCTAAAGTATATATGAGTAAACTTGGTCTGACAGTTACCAATGCTTAATCAGTGAGGCACC
TATCTCAGCGATCTGTCTATTTCGTTCATCCATAGTTGCCTGACTCCCCGTCGTGTAGATAACTACGATA
CGGGAGGGCTTACCATCTGGCCCCAGTGCTGCAATGATACCGCGAGACCCACGCTCACCGGCTCCAGATT
TATCAGCAATAAACCAGCCAGCCGGAAGGGCCGAGCGCAGAAGTGGTCCTGCAACTTTATCCGCCTCCAT
CCAGTCTATTAATTGTTGCCGGGAAGCTAGAGTAAGTAGTTCGCCAGTTAATAGTTTGCGCAACGTTGTT
GCCATTGCTGCAGGCATCGTGGTGTCACGCTCGTCGTTTGGTATGGCTTCATTCAGCTCCGGTTCCCAAC
GATCAAGGCGAGTTACATGATCCCCCATGTTGTGCAAAAAAGCGGTTAGCTCCTTCGGTCCTCCGATCGT
TGTCAGAAGTAAGTTGGCCGCAGTGTTATCACTCATGGTTATGGCAGCACTGCATAATTCTCTTACTGTC
ATGCCATCCGTAAGATGCTTTTCTGTGACTGGTGAGTACTCAACCAAGTCATTCTGAGAATAGTGTATGC
GGCGACCGAGTTGCTCTTGCCCGGCGTCAACACGGGATAATACCGCGCCACATAGCAGAACTTTAAAAGT
GCTCATCATTGGAAAACGTTCTTCGGGGCGAAAACTCTCAAGGATCTTACCGCTGTTGAGATCCAGTTCG
ATGTAACCCACTCGTGCACCCAACTGATCTTCAGCATCTTTTACTTTCACCAGCGTTTCTGGGTGAGCAA
AAACAGGAAGGCAAAATGCCGCAAAAAAGGGAATAAGGGCGACACGGAAATGTTGAATACTCATACTCTT
CCTTTTTCAATATTATTGAAGCATTTATCAGGGTTATTGTCTCATGAGCGGATACATATTTGAATGTATT
TAGAAAAATAAACAAATAGGGGTTCCGCGCACATTTCCCCGAAAAGTGCCACCTGACGTCTAAGAAACCA
TTATTATCATGACATTAACCTATAAAAATAGGCGTATCACGAGGCCCTTTCGTCTTCAAGAATTCCCGAC
ACCATCGAATGGTGCAAAACCTTTCGCGGTATGGCATGATAGCGCCCGGAAGAGAGTCAATTCAGGGTGG
TGAATGTGAAACCAGTAACGTTATACGATGTCGCAGAGTATGCCGGTGTCTCTTATCAGACCGTTTCCCG
CGTGGTGAACCAGGCCAGCCACGTTTCTGCGAAAACGCGGGAAAAAGTGGAAGCGGCGATGGCGGAGCTG
AATTACATTCCCAACCGCGTGGCACAACAACTGGCGGGCAAACAGTCGTTGCTGATTGGCGTTGCCACCT
CCAGTCTGGCCCTGCACGCGCCGTCGCAAATTGTCGCGGCGATTAAATCTCGCGCCGATCAACTGGGTGC
CAGCGTGGTGGTGTCGATGGTAGAACGAAGCGGCGTCGAAGCCTGTAAAGCGGCGGTGCACAATCTTCTC
GCGCAACGCGTCAGTGGGCTGATCATTAACTATCCGCTGGATGACCAGGATGCCATTGCTGTGGAAGCTG
CCTGCACTAATGTTCCGGCGTTATTTCTTGATGTCTCTGACCAGACACCCATCAACAGTATTATTTTCTC
CCATGAAGACGGTACGCGACTGGGCGTGGAGCATCTGGTCGCATTGGGTCACCAGCAAATCGCGCTGTTA
GCGGGCCCATTAAGTTCTGTCTCGGCGCGTCTGCGTCTGGCTGGCTGGCATAAATATCTCACTCGCAATC
AAATTCAGCCGATAGCGGAACGGGAAGGCGACTGGAGTGCCATGTCCGGTTTTCAACAAACCATGCAAAT
GCTGAATGAGGGCATCGTTCCCACTGCGATGCTGGTTGCCAACGATCAGATGGCGCTGGGCGCAATGCGC
GCCATTACCGAGTCCGGGCTGCGCGTTGGTGCGGATATCTCGGTAGTGGGATACGACGATACCGAAGACA
GCTCATGTTATATCCCGCCGTTAACCACCATCAAACAGGATTTTCGCCTGCTGGGGCAAACCAGCGTGGA
CCGCTTGCTGCAACTCTCTCAGGGCCAGGCGGTGAAGGGCAATCAGCTGTTGCCCGTCTCACTGGTGAAA
AGAAAAACCACCCTGGCGCCCAATACGCAAACCGCCTCTCCCCGCGCGTTGGCCGATTCATTAATGCAGC
TGGCACGACAGGTTTCCCGACTGGAAAGCGGGCAGTGAGCGCAACGCAATTAATGTAAGTTAGCTCACTC
ATTAGGCACAATTCTCATGTTTGACAGCTTATCATCGACTGCACGGTGCACCAATGCTTCTGGCGTCAGG
CAGCCATCGGAAGCTGTGGTATGGCTGTGCAGGTCGTAAATCACTGCATAATTCGTGTCGCTCAAGGCGC
ACTCCCGTTCTGGATAATGTTTTTTGCGCCGACATCATAACGGTTCTGGCAAATATTCTGAAATGAGCTG
