>Addgene plasmid #109865 | pHH0103_KARS_tRNA-anti-codon | depositor partial sequence | sequence record 206817 | pHH0103_KARS_tRNA-anti-codon sequence 453 bps
GGCCCAGCCGGCCGTGGATCCGAACCAGTATTACAAAATTCGTAGCCAGGCCATCCATCAACTGAAGGTC
AATGGTGAAGACCCGTATCCGCATAAATTTCACGTGGATATTAGTCTGACCGACTTCATCCAGAAATACT
CCCATCTGCAACCGGGTGATCACCTGACCGACATTACGCTGAAAGTTGCAGGCCGTATCCATGCGAAACG
CGCCAGTGGCGGTAAACTGATCTTTTATGATCTGCGTGGCGAAGGTGTGAAGCTGCAGGTTATGGCTAAC
AGCCGCAACTACAAGTCTGAAGAAGAATTCATCCACATCAACAACAAGCTGCGTCGCGGTGATATTATCG
GCGTCCAAGGTAACCCGGGCAAAACCAAAAAGGGCGAACTGTCAATTATCCCGTATGAAATCACGCTGCT
GTCGCCGTGCCTGCACATGCTGCCGGCGGCCGC
